Addgene plasmid #192137: Sa-SchCas9
Purpose: Expresses Sa-SchCas9, and cloning backbone for sgRNA
Depositing lab: Yongming Wang. Depositing organization: Fudan University. Publication: Compact SchCas9 Recognizes the Simple NNGR PAM. Wang S, Mao H, Hou L, Hu Z, Wang Y, Qi T, Tao C, Yang Y, Zhang C, Li M, Liu H, Hu S, Chai R, Wang Y. Adv Sci (Weinh). 2022 Feb;9(4):e2104789. doi: 10.1002/advs.202104789. Epub 2021 Dec 6. PubMed 34874112.
Backbone
  Vector backbone: AAV2 ITR vector
  Vector type: Mammalian Expression, AAV
Growth in bacteria
  Bacterial resistance: Ampicillin, 100 μg/mL
  Growth temperature: 37°C
  Growth strain: NEB Stable
  Copy number: High Copy
Gene/Insert
  Gene/Insert name: Sa-SchCas9
  Species: Synthetic
  Cloning method: Gibson Cloning
Terms and licenses: Academic/Nonprofit Terms; Industry Terms: Not Available to Industry
How to cite: Sa-SchCas9 was a gift from Yongming Wang (Addgene plasmid # 192137 ; http://n2t.net/addgene:192137 ; RRID:Addgene_192137)
