[The description below was written by a language model from this plasmid's Addgene catalogue record and pLannotate feature annotations shown in this document.]
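Description:
Sa-SchCas9 is an all-in-one AAV transfer plasmid for mammalian expression of a compact Cas9 nuclease together with a cloning site for its single guide RNA. It is built on an AAV2 ITR vector backbone of about 7.5 kb, carries a high-copy ColE1/pUC-type origin and an ampicillin resistance gene (β-lactamase with its own promoter) for propagation in E. coli, and also contains an f1 phage origin. Automated annotation finds one complete AAV2 inverted terminal repeat downstream of the payload and only short ITR fragments at the upstream end. This is common for these repetitive, structured elements in assembled sequencing reads. The ITRs flank the expression cassettes so that the intervening DNA can be packaged into recombinant AAV particles.

Between the ITRs, the CMV enhancer and immediate-early promoter drive the synthetic Sa-SchCas9 open reading frame. The annotation tool matches this roughly 3.2 kb coding sequence to Staphylococcus aureus Cas9, and the name suggests a chimera of SaCas9 and SchCas9, although the record does not spell out its exact composition. The coding sequence is followed in frame by a bipartite nucleoplasmin nuclear localization signal and a 3xHA epitope tag for detection, and it ends at a bovine growth hormone polyadenylation signal. A separate human U6 RNA polymerase III promoter sits upstream of the S. aureus-type guide RNA scaffold, so a user-chosen spacer can be inserted between them to make a complete sgRNA. The associated publication concerns SchCas9 and its recognition of a simple NNGR PAM. The construct is therefore intended for genome editing in mammalian cells by transfection or single-vector AAV delivery.
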