Features (pLannotate 1.2.2; 20 found; start..end, strand, type, name):
     12..39      +  repeat_region  AAV2 ITR (fragment): inverted terminal repeat of adeno-associated virus serotype 2 inverted
     68..95      +  repeat_region  AAV2 ITR (fragment): inverted terminal repeat of adeno-associated virus serotype 2 inverted
    154..533     +  enhancer       CMV enhancer: human cytomegalovirus immediate early enhancer
    534..737     +  promoter       CMV promoter: human cytomegalovirus (CMV) immediate early promoter
    813..3968    +  CDS            cas9: CAS9_STAAU - Experimental evidence at protein level: Swiss-Prot protein existence level 1. CRISPR (clustered regularly interspaced short palindromic repeat) is an adaptive immune system that provides protection against mobile genetic elements (viruses, transposable elements and conjugative plasmids). CRISPR clusters contain spacers, sequences complementary to antecedent mobile elements, and target invading nucleic acids. CRISPR clusters are transcribed and processed into CRISPR RNA (crRNA). In type II CRISPR systems correct processing of pre-crRNA requires a trans- encoded small RNA (tracrRNA)
   3975..4022    +  CDS            nucleoplasmin NLS: bipartite nuclear localization signal from nucleoplasmin
   4029..4045    +  CDS            3xHA (fragment): three tandem HA epitope tags
   4056..4072    +  CDS            3xHA (fragment): three tandem HA epitope tags
   4083..4111    +  CDS            3xHA (fragment): three tandem HA epitope tags
   4143..4254    +  polyA_signal   bGH poly(A) signal: bovine growth hormone polyadenylation signal
   4357..4597    +  promoter       U6 promoter: RNA polymerase III promoter for human U6 snRNA
   4626..4701    +  misc_RNA       Sa gRNA scaffold: guide RNA scaffold for the Staphylococcus aureus CRISPR/Cas9 system
   4715..4855    +  repeat_region  AAV2 ITR: inverted terminal repeat of adeno-associated virus serotype 2 inverted
   4860..4911    -  misc_feature   bom (fragment): basis of mobility region from pBR322
   4930..5385    +  rep_origin     f1 ori (sequence partly withheld): f1 bacteriophage origin of replication; arrow indicates direction of (+) strand synthesis
   5386..5435    -  misc_feature   bom (fragment): basis of mobility region from pBR322
   5537..5572    -  CDS            rop (fragment): Rop protein, which maintains plasmids at low copy number; rop
   5667..5771    +  promoter       AmpR promoter: bla
   5772..6632    +  CDS            AmpR: β-lactamase; bla; confers resistance to ampicillin, carbenicillin, and related antibiotics
   6803..7391    +  rep_origin     ori: high-copy-number ColE1/pMB1/pBR322/pUC origin of replication
>Addgene plasmid #192137 | Sa-SchCas9 | addgene full sequence | sequence record 388181 | Addgene NGS Result
CCTGCAGGCAGCTGCGCGCTCGCTCGCTCACTGAGGCCGCCCGGGCGTCGGGCGACCTTTGGTCGCCCGG
CCTCAGTGAGCGAGCGAGCGCGCAGAGAGGGAGTGGCCAACTCCATCACTAGGGGTTCCTGCGGCCTCTA
GACTCGAGGCGTTGACATTGATTATTGACTAGTTATTAATAGTAATCAATTACGGGGTCATTAGTTCATA
GCCCATATATGGAGTTCCGCGTTACATAACTTACGGTAAATGGCCCGCCTGGCTGACCGCCCAACGACCC
CCGCCCATTGACGTCAATAATGACGTATGTTCCCATAGTAACGCCAATAGGGACTTTCCATTGACGTCAA
TGGGTGGAGTATTTACGGTAAACTGCCCACTTGGCAGTACATCAAGTGTATCATATGCCAAGTACGCCCC
CTATTGACGTCAATGACGGTAAATGGCCCGCCTGGCATTATGCCCAGTACATGACCTTATGGGACTTTCC
TACTTGGCAGTACATCTACGTATTAGTCATCGCTATTACCATGGTGATGCGGTTTTGGCAGTACATCAAT
GGGCGTGGATAGCGGTTTGACTCACGGGGATTTCCAAGTCTCCACCCCATTGACGTCAATGGGAGTTTGT
TTTGGCACCAAAATCAACGGGACTTTCCAAAATGTCGTAACAACTCCGCCCCATTGACGCAAATGGGCGG
TAGGCGTGTACGGTGGGAGGTCTATATAAGCAGAGCTCTCTGGCTAACTACCGGTGCCACCATGGCCCCA
AAGAAGAAGCGGAAGGTCGGTATCCACGGAGTCCCAGCAGCCAAGCGGAACTACATCCTGGGCCTGGACA
TCGGCATCACCAGCGTGGGCTACGGCATCATCGACTACGAGACACGGGACGTGATCGATGCCGGCGTGCG
GCTGTTCAAAGAGGCCAACGTGGAAAACAACGAGGGCAGGCGGAGCAAGAGAGGCGCCAGAAGGCTGAAG
CGGCGGAGGCGGCATAGAATCCAGAGAGTGAAGAAGCTGCTGTTCGACTACAACCTGCTGACCGACCACA
GCGAGCTGAGCGGCATCAACCCCTACGAGGCCAGAGTGAAGGGCCTGAGCCAGAAGCTGAGCGAGGAAGA
GTTCTCTGCCGCCCTGCTGCACCTGGCCAAGAGAAGAGGCGTGCACAACGTGAACGAGGTGGAAGAGGAC
ACCGGCAACGAGCTGTCCACCAAAGAGCAGATCAGCCGGAACAGCAAGGCCCTGGAAGAGAAATACGTGG
CCGAACTGCAGCTGGAACGGCTGAAGAAAGACGGCGAAGTGCGGGGCAGCATCAACAGATTCAAGACCAG
CGACTACGTGAAAGAAGCCAAACAGCTGCTGAAGGTGCAGAAGGCCTACCACCAGCTGGACCAGAGCTTC
ATCGACACCTACATCGACCTGCTGGAAACCCGGCGGACCTACTATGAGGGACCTGGCGAGGGCAGCCCCT
TCGGCTGGAAGGACATCAAAGAATGGTACGAGATGCTGATGGGCCACTGCACCTACTTCCCCGAGGAACT
GCGGAGCGTGAAGTACGCCTACAACGCCGACCTGTACAACGCCCTGAACGACCTGAACAATCTCGTGATC
ACCAGGGACGAGAACGAGAAGCTGGAATATTACGAGAAGTTCCAGATCATCGAGAACGTGTTCAAGCAGA
AGAAGAAGCCCACCCTGAAGCAGATCGCCAAAGAAATCCTCGTGAACGAAGAGGATATTAAGGGCTACAG
AGTGACCAGCACCGGCAAGCCCGAGTTCACCAACCTGAAGGTGTACCACGACATCAAGGACATTACCGCC
CGGAAAGAGATTATTGAGAACGCCGAGCTGCTGGATCAGATTGCCAAGATCCTGACCATCTACCAGAGCA
GCGAGGACATCCAGGAAGAACTGACCAATCTGAACTCCGAGCTGACCCAGGAAGAGATCGAGCAGATCTC
TAATCTGAAGGGCTATACCGGCACCCACAACCTGAGCCTGAAGGCCATCAACCTGATCCTGGACGAGCTG
TGGCACACCAACGACAACCAGATCGCTATCTTCAACCGGCTGAAGCTGGTGCCCAAGAAGGTGGACCTGT
CCCAGCAGAAAGAGATCCCCACCACCCTGGTGGACGACTTCATCCTGAGCCCCGTCGTGAAGAGAAGCTT
CATCCAGAGCATCAAAGTGATCAACGCCATCATCAAGAAGTACGGCCTGCCCAACGACATCATTATCGAG
CTGGCCCGCGAGAAGAACTCCAAGGACGCCCAGAAAATGATCAACGAGATGCAGAAGCGGAACCGGCAGA
CCAACGAGCGGATCGAGGAAATCATCCGGACCACCGGCAAAGAGAACGCCAAGTACCTGATCGAGAAGAT
CAAGCTGCACGACATGCAGGAAGGCAAGTGCCTGTACAGCCTGGAAGCCATCCCTCTGGAAGATCTGCTG
AACAACCCCTTCAACTATGAGGTGGACCACATCATCCCCAGAAGCGTGTCCTTCGACAACAGCTTCAACA
ACAAGGTGCTCGTGAAGCAGGAAGAAAACAGCAAGAAGGGCAACCGGACCCCATTCCAGTACCTGAGCAG
CAGCGACAGCAAGATCAGCTACGAAACCTTCAAGAAGCACATCCTGAATCTGGCCAAGGGCAAGGGCAGA
ATCAGCAAGACCAAGAAAGAGTATCTGCTGGAAGAACGGGACATCAACAGGTTCTCCGTGCAGAAAGACT
TCATCAACCGGAACCTGGTGGATACCAGATACGCCACCAGAGGCCTGATGAACCTGCTGCGGAGCTACTT
CAGAGTGAACAACCTGGACGTGAAAGTGAAGTCCATCAATGGCGGCTTCACCAGCTTTCTGCGGCGGAAG
TGGAAGTTTAAGAAAGAGCGGAACAAGGGGTACAAGCACCACGCCGAGGACGCCCTGATCATTGCCAACG
CCGATTTCATCTTCAAAGAGTGGAAGAAACTGGACAAGGCCAAAAAAGTGATGGAAAACCAGATGTTCGA
GGAAAAGCAGGCCGAGAGCATGCCCGAGATCGAAACCGAGCAGGAGTACAAAGAGATCTTCATCACCCCC
CACCAGATCAAGCACATTAAGGACTTCAAGGACTACAAGTACAGCCACCGGGTGGACAAGAAGCCTAATA
GAGAGCTGATTAACGACACCCTGTACTCCACCCGGAAGGACGACAAGGGCAACACCCTGATCGTGAACAA
TCTGAACGGCCTGTACGACAAGGACAATGACAAGCTGAAAAAGCTGATCAACAAGAGCCCCGAAAAGCTG
CTGATGTACCACCACGACCCCCAGACCTACCAGAAACTGAAGCTGATTATGGAACAGTACGGCGACGAGA
AGAATCCCCTGTACAAGTACTACGAGGAAACCGGGAACTACCTGACCAAGTACTCCAAAAAGGACAACGG
CCCCGTGATCAAGAAGATTAAGTATTACGGCAACAAACTGAACGCCCATCTGGACATCACCGACGACTAC
CCCAACAGCAGAAACAAGGTCGTGAAGCTGTCCCTGAAGTCCTTCAGATTCGACGTGTACAAGACCTCTC
AGGGCTACAAGATGGTGCCTATCAGCTACCTGGACGTGAAGAAGAAGGACAACTACTACGTCATCCCCTG
CGAGATCTACCGGGACCTGATGAAGATGAAGAAAGTGAACAAGGAAGATCTCTTTATCGGCAGCTTCTAC
TACAACGACCTGATTAAGGTGGAAGATGATCTGTATAAGGTTATCGGCGTGAACCACATCGAGACAAATA
GAATCGAGGTGGACAAGATCGACATCAGATACAAAGACTACTGTGCCCTGAACGGCATCAAGACCCCTAG
ACTGTATAAAACCATCGGAAAGAACACAAAGAATATCGAGAAGTACACCACCGATATCCTGGGCAACCTG
TACAAAGCCACACCTCCCAAGAAACCACAGCTGATCTTCAAGCGGGGAATGGAAAAAAGGCCGGCGGCCA
CGAAAAAGGCCGGCCAGGCAAAAAAGAAAAAGGGATCCTACCCATACGATGTTCCAGATTACGCTTACCC
ATACGATGTTCCAGATTACGCTTACCCATACGATGTTCCAGATTACGCTTAAGAATTCCTAGAGCTCGCT
GATCAGCCTCGACTGTGCCTTCTAGTTGCCAGCCATCTGTTGTTTGCCCCTCCCCCGTGCCTTCCTTGAC
CCTGGAAGGTGCCACTCCCACTGTCCTTTCCTAATAAAATGAGGAAATTGCATCGCATTGTCTGAGTAGG
TGTCATTCTATTCTGGGGGGTGGGGTGGGGCAGGACAGCAAGGGGGAGGATTGGGAAGAGAATAGCAGGC
ATGCTGGGGAGGTACCGAGGGCCTATTTCCCATGATTCCTTCATATTTGCATATACGATACAAGGCTGTT
AGAGAGATAATTGGAATTAATTTGACTGTAAACACAAAGATATTAGTACAAAATACGTGACGTAGAAAGT
AATAATTTCTTGGGTAGTTTGCAGTTTTAAAATTATGTTTTAAAATGGACTATCATATGCTTACCGTAAC
TTGAAAGTATTTCGATTTCTTGGCTTTATATATCTTGTGGAAAGGACGAAACACCGGAGACCACGGCAGG
TCTCAGTTTTAGTACTCTGGAAACAGAATCTACTAAAACAAGGCAAAATGCCGTGTTTATCTCGTCAACT
TGTTGGCGAGATTTTTGCGGCCGCAGGAACCCCTAGTGATGGAGTTGGCCACTCCCTCTCTGCGCGCTCG
CTCGCTCACTGAGGCCGGGCGACCAAAGGTCGCCCGACGCCCGGGCTTTGCCCGGGCGGCCTCAGTGAGC
GAGCGAGCGCGCAGCTGCCTGCAGGGGCGCCTGATGCGGTATTTTCTCCTTACGCATCTGTGCGGTATTT
CACACCGCATA
[95 nt withheld, positions 4912-5006]
T
[46 nt withheld, positions 5008-5053]
C
[141 nt withheld, positions 5055-5195]
CCTTTGACGTTGGAGTCCACGTTCTTT
[37 nt withheld, positions 5223-5259]
ACTCTATCTCGGGCTATTCTTTTGATTTATAAGGGATTTTGCCGATTTCGGTCTATTGGTTAAAAAATGA
GCTGATTTAACAAAAATTTAACGCGAATTTTAACAAAATATTAACGTTTACAATTTTATGGTGCACTCTC
AGTACAATCTGCTCTGATGCCGCATAGTTAAGCCAGCCCCGACACCCGCCAACACCCGCTGACGCGCCCT
GACGGGCTTGTCTGCTCCCGGCATCCGCTTACAGACAAGCTGTGACCGTCTCCGGGAGCTGCATGTGTCA
GAGGTTTTCACCGTCATCACCGAAACGCGCGAGACGAAAGGGCCTCGTGATACGCCTATTTTTATAGGTT
AATGTCATGATAATAATGGTTTCTTAGACGTCAGGTGGCACTTTTCGGGGAAATGTGCGCGGAACCCCTA
TTTGTTTATTTTTCTAAATACATTCAAATATGTATCCGCTCATGAGACAATAACCCTGATAAATGCTTCA
ATAATATTGAAAAAGGAAGAGTATGAGTATTCAACATTTCCGTGTCGCCCTTATTCCCTTTTTTGCGGCA
TTTTGCCTTCCTGTTTTTGCTCACCCAGAAACGCTGGTGAAAGTAAAAGATGCTGAAGATCAGTTGGGTG
CACGAGTGGGTTACATCGAACTGGATCTCAACAGCGGTAAGATCCTTGAGAGTTTTCGCCCCGAAGAACG
TTTTCCAATGATGAGCACTTTTAAAGTTCTGCTATGTGGCGCGGTATTATCCCGTATTGACGCCGGGCAA
GAGCAACTCGGTCGCCGCATACACTATTCTCAGAATGACTTGGTTGAGTACTCACCAGTCACAGAAAAGC
ATCTTACGGATGGCATGACAGTAAGAGAATTATGCAGTGCTGCCATAACCATGAGTGATAACACTGCGGC
CAACTTACTTCTGACAACGATCGGAGGACCGAAGGAGCTAACCGCTTTTTTGCACAACATGGGGGATCAT
GTAACTCGCCTTGATCGTTGGGAACCGGAGCTGAATGAAGCCATACCAAACGACGAGCGTGACACCACGA
TGCCTGTAGCAATGGCAACAACGTTGCGCAAACTATTAACTGGCGAACTACTTACTCTAGCTTCCCGGCA
ACAATTAATAGACTGGATGGAGGCGGATAAAGTTGCAGGACCACTTCTGCGCTCGGCCCTTCCGGCTGGC
TGGTTTATTGCTGATAAATCTGGAGCCGGTGAGCGTGGAAGCCGCGGTATCATTGCAGCACTGGGGCCAG
ATGGTAAGCCCTCCCGTATCGTAGTTATCTACACGACGGGGAGTCAGGCAACTATGGATGAACGAAATAG
ACAGATCGCTGAGATAGGTGCCTCACTGATTAAGCATTGGTAACTGTCAGACCAAGTTTACTCATATATA
CTTTAGATTGATTTAAAACTTCATTTTTAATTTAAAAGGATCTAGGTGAAGATCCTTTTTGATAATCTCA
TGACCAAAATCCCTTAACGTGAGTTTTCGTTCCACTGAGCGTCAGACCCCGTAGAAAAGATCAAAGGATC
TTCTTGAGATCCTTTTTTTCTGCGCGTAATCTGCTGCTTGCAAACAAAAAAACCACCGCTACCAGCGGTG
GTTTGTTTGCCGGATCAAGAGCTACCAACTCTTTTTCCGAAGGTAACTGGCTTCAGCAGAGCGCAGATAC
CAAATACTGTTCTTCTAGTGTAGCCGTAGTTAGGCCACCACTTCAAGAACTCTGTAGCACCGCCTACATA
CCTCGCTCTGCTAATCCTGTTACCAGTGGCTGCTGCCAGTGGCGATAAGTCGTGTCTTACCGGGTTGGAC
TCAAGACGATAGTTACCGGATAAGGCGCAGCGGTCGGGCTGAACGGGGGGTTCGTGCACACAGCCCAGCT
TGGAGCGAACGACCTACACCGAACTGAGATACCTACAGCGTGAGCTATGAGAAAGCGCCACGCTTCCCGA
AGGGAGAAAGGCGGACAGGTATCCGGTAAGCGGCAGGGTCGGAACAGGAGAGCGCACGAGGGAGCTTCCA
GGGGGAAACGCCTGGTATCTTTATAGTCCTGTCGGGTTTCGCCACCTCTGACTTGAGCGTCGATTTTTGT
GATGCTCGTCAGGGGGGCGGAGCCTATGGAAAAACGCCAGCAACGCGGCCTTTTTACGGTTCCTGGCCTT
TTGCTGGCCTTTTGCTCACATGT
